>Addgene plasmid #114603 | pTWIN1-His6-Ssp-Htt18-90(Q18C)-22Q-P90C | addgene full sequence | sequence record 222733 | Addgene NGS Result
AAACTGCCAGGAATTAATTCCCCAGGCATCAAATAAAACGAAAGGCTCAGTCGAAAGACTGGGCCTTTCG
TTTTATCTGTTGTTTGTCGGTGAACGCTCTCCTGAGTAGGACAAATCCGCCGGGAGCGGATTTGAACGTT
GCGAAGCAACGGCCCGGAGGGTGGCGGGCAGGACGCCCGCCATAAACTGCCAGGAATTGGGGATCGGAAT
TAATTCCCGGTTTAAACCGGGGATCTCGATCCCGCGAAATTAATACGACTCACTATAGGGGAATTGTGAG
CGGATAACAATTCCCCTCTAGAAATAATTTTGTTTAACTTTAAGAAGGAGATATACATATGCATCATCAT
CATCACCATAGCGGTGCAATTAGCGGTGATAGCCTGATTAGCCTGGCAAGCACCGGTAAACGTGTTAGCA
TTAAAGATCTGCTGGATGAGAAAGATTTTGAGATTTGGGCCATTAACGAGCAGACCATGAAACTGGAAAG
CGCAAAAGTTAGCCGTGTTTTTTGCACCGGTAAAAAACTGGTGTATATCCTGAAAACCCGTCTGGGTCGT
ACCATTAAAGCAACCGCAAATCATCGTTTTCTGACCATTGATGGTTGGAAACGTCTGGATGAACTGAGCC
TGAAAGAACATATTGCACTGCCTCGTAAACTGGAAAGTAGCAGCCTGCAACTGAGTCCGGAAATTGAAAA
ACTGAGCCAGAGCGATATCTATTGGGATAGCATTGTTAGCATTACCGAAACCGGTGTTGAAGAAGTTTTT
GATCTGACCGTTCCGGGTCCGCACAATTTTGTTGCAAATGATATTATCGTGCATAATTGCCAGCAGCAGC
AACAACAGCAGCAACAGCAACAGCAGCAGCAGCAGCAACAACAACAGCAGCAACAACCGCCTCCGCCTCC
GCCACCTCCTCCTCCACCACAGCTGCCTCAGCCTCCGCCTCAGGCACAGCCTCTGCTGCCACAGCCTCAG
CCACCTCCACCGCCTCCACCTCCACCTCCGGGTCCGGCAGTTGCAGAAGAACCGCTGCATCGTTGTTAAC
TGCAGGAAGGGGATCCGGCTGCTAACAAAGCCCGAAAGGAAGCTGAGTTGGCTGCTGCCACCGCTGAGCA
ATAACTAGCATAACCCCTTGGGGCCTCTAAACGGGTCTTGAGGGGTTTTTTGCTGAAAGGAGGAACTATA
TCCGGATAACTACGTCAGGTGGCACTTTTCGGGGAAATGTGCGCGGAACCCCTATTTGTTTATTTTTCTA
AATACATTCAAATATGTATCCGCTCATGAGACAATAACCCTGATAAATGCTTCAATAATATTGAAAAAGG
AAGAGTATGAGTATTCAACATTTCCGTGTCGCCCTTATTCCCTTTTTTGCGGCATTTTGCCTTCCTGTTT
TTGCTCACCCAGAAACGCTGGTGAAAGTAAAAGATGCTGAAGATCAGTTGGGTGCACGAGTGGGTTACAT
CGAACTGGATCTCAACAGCGGTAAGATCCTTGAGAGTTTTCGCCCCGAAGAACGTTTCCCAATGATGAGC
ACTTTTAAAGTTCTGCTATGTGGCGCGGTATTATCCCGTGTTGACGCCGGGCAAGAGCAACTCGGTCGCC
GCATACACTATTCTCAGAATGACTTGGTTGAGTACTCACCAGTCACAGAAAAGCATCTTACGGATGGCAT
GACAGTAAGAGAATTATGCAGTGCTGCCATAACCATGAGTGATAACACTGCGGCCAACTTACTTCTGACA
ACGATCGGAGGACCGAAGGAGCTAACCGCTTTTTTGCACAACATGGGGGATCATGTAACTCGCCTTGATC
GTTGGGAACCGGAGCTGAATGAAGCCATACCAAACGACGAGCGTGACACCACGATGCCTGTAGCAATGGC
AACAACGTTGCGCAAACTATTAACTGGCGAACTACTTACTCTAGCTTCCCGGCAACAATTAATAGACTGG
ATGGAGGCGGATAAAGTTGCAGGACCACTTCTGCGCTCGGCCCTTCCGGCTGGCTGGTTTATTGCTGATA
AATCTGGAGCCGGTGAGCGTGGGTCTCGCGGTATCATTGCAGCACTGGGGCCAGATGGTAAGCCCTCCCG
TATCGTAGTTATCTACACGACGGGGAGTCAGGCAACTATGGATGAACGAAATAGACAGATCGCTGAGATA
GGTGCCTCACTGATTAAGCATTGGTAACTGTCAGACCAAGTTTACTCATATATACTTTAGATTGATT
[38 nt withheld, positions 2238-2275]
A
[37 nt withheld, positions 2277-2313]
ATTTTGTTAAAATTCGCGTTAAATTTTTGTTAAATCAGCTCATTTTTTAACCAATAGGCCGAAATCGGCA
AAATCCCTTATAAATCAAAAGAATAGCCCGAGATAGGGT
[37 nt withheld, positions 2423-2459]
AAAGAACGTGGACTCCAACGTCAAAGG
[141 nt withheld, positions 2487-2627]
G
[125 nt withheld, positions 2629-2753]
AAAGGATCTAGGTGAAGATCCTTTTTGATAATCTCATGACCAAAATCCCTTAACGTGAGTTTTCGTTCCA
CTGAGCGTCAGACCCCGTAGAAAAGATCAAAGGATCTTCTTGAGATCCTTTTTTTCTGCGCGTAATCTGC
TGCTTGCAAACAAAAAAACCACCGCTACCAGCGGTGGTTTGTTTGCCGGATCAAGAGCTACCAACTCTTT
TTCCGAAGGTAACTGGCTTCAGCAGAGCGCAGATACCAAATACTGTCCTTCTAGTGTAGCCGTAGTTAGG
CCACCACTTCAAGAACTCTGTAGCACCGCCTACATACCTCGCTCTGCTAATCCTGTTACCAGTGGCTGCT
GCCAGTGGCGATAAGTCGTGTCTTACCGGGTTGGACTCAAGACGATAGTTACCGGATAAGGCGCAGCGGT
CGGGCTGAACGGGGGGTTCGTGCACACAGCCCAGCTTGGAGCGAACGACCTACACCGAACTGAGATACCT
ACAGCGTGAGCTATGAGAAAGCGCCACGCTTCCCGAAGGGAGAAAGGCGGACAGGTATCCGGTAAGCGGC
AGGGTCGGAACAGGAGAGCGCACGAGGGAGCTTCCAGGGGGAAACGCCTGGTATCTTTATAGTCCTGTCG
GGTTTCGCCACCTCTGACTTGAGCGTCGATTTTTGTGATGCTCGTCAGGGGGGCGGAGCCTATGGAAAAA
CGCCAGCAACGCGGCCTTTTTACGGTTCCTGGCCTTTTGCTGGCCTTTTGCTCACATGTTCTTTCCTGCG
TTATCCCCTGATTCTGTGGATAACCGTATTACCGCCTTTGAGTGAGCTGATACCGCTCGCCGCAGCCGAA
CGACCGAGCGCAGCGAGTCAGTGAGCGAGGAAGCTATGGTGCACTCTCAGTACAATCTGCTCTGATGCCG
CATAGTTAAGCCAGTATACACTCCGCTATCGCTACGTGACTGGGTCATGGCTGCGCCCCGACACCCGCCA
ACACCCGCTGACGCGCCCTGACGGGCTTGTCTGCTCCCGGCATCCGCTTACAGACAAGCTGTGACCGTCT
CCGGGAGCTGCATGTGTCAGAGGTTTTCACCGTCATCACCGAAACGCGCGAGGCAGCTGCGGTAAAGCTC
ATCAGCGTGGTCGTGCAGCGATTCACAGATGTCTGCCTGTTCATCCGCGTCCAGCTCGTTGAGTTTCTCC
AGAAGCGTTAATGTCTGGCTTCTGATAAAGCGGGCCATGTTAAGGGCGGTTTTTTCCTGTTTGGTCACTG
ATGCCTCCGTGTAAGGGGGATTTCTGTTCATGGGGGTAATGATACCGATGAAACGAGAGAGGATGCTCAC
GATACGGGTTACTGATGATGAACATGCCCGGTTACTGGAACGTTGTGAGGGTAAACAACTGGCGGTATGG
ATGCGGCGGGACCAGAGAAAAATCACTCAGGGTCAATGCCAGCCGAACGCCAGCAAGACGTAGCCCAGCG
CGTCGGCCGCCATGCCGGCGATAATGGCCTGCTTCTCGCCGAAACGTTTGGTGGCGGGACCAGTGACGAA
GGCTTGAGCGAGGGCGTGCAAGATTCCGAATACCGCAAGCGACAGGCCGATCATCGTCGCGCTCCAGCGA
AAGCGGTCCTCGCCGAAAATGACCCAGAGCGCTGCCGGCACCTGTCCTACGAGTTGCATGATAAAGAAGA
CAGTCATAAGTGCGGCGACGATAGTCATGCCCCGCGCCCACCGGAAGGAGCTGACTGGGTTGAAGGCTCT
CAAGGGCATCGGTCGAGATCCCGGTGCCTAATGAGTGAGCTAACTTACATTAATTGCGTTGCGCTCACTG
CCCGCTTTCCAGTCGGGAAACCTGTCGTGCCAGCTGCATTAATGAATCGGCCAACGCGCGGGGAGAGGCG
GTTTGCGTATTGGGCGCCAGGGTGGTTTTTCTTTTCACCAGTGAGACGGGCAACAGCTGATTGCCCTTCA
CCGCCTGGCCCTGAGAGAGTTGCAGCAAGCGGTCCACGCTGGTTTGCCCCAGCAGGCGAAAATCCTGTTT
GATGGTGGTTAACGGCGGGATATAACATGAGCTGTCTTCGGTATCGTCGTATCCCACTACCGAGATATCC
GCACCAACGCGCAGCCCGGACTCGGTAATGGCGCGCATTGCGCCCAGCGCCATCTGATCGTTGGCAACCA
GCATCGCAGTGGGAACGATGCCCTCATTCAGCATTTGCATGGTTTGTTGAAAACCGGACATGGCACTCCA
GTCGCCTTCCCGTTCCGCTATCGGCTGAATTTGATTGCGAGTGAGATATTTATGCCAGCCAGCCAGACGC
AGACGCGCCGAGACAGAACTTAATGGGCCCGCTAACAGCGCGATTTGCTGGTGACCCAATGCGACCAGAT
GCTCCACGCCCAGTCGCGTACCGTCTTCATGGGAGAAAATAATACTGTTGATGGGTGTCTGGTCAGAGAC
ATCAAGAAATAACGCCGGAACATTAGTGCAGGCAGCTTCCACAGCAATGGCATCCTGGTCATCCAGCGGA
TAGTTAATGATCAGCCCACTGACGCGTTGCGCGAGAAGATTGTGCACCGCCGCTTTACAGGCTTCGACGC
CGCTTCGTTCTACCATCGACACCACCACGCTGGCACCCAGTTGATCGGCGCGAGATTTAATCGCCGCGAC
AATTTGCGACGGCGCGTGCAGGGCCAGACTGGAGGTGGCAACGCCAATCAGCAACGACTGTTTGCCCGCC
AGTTGTTGTGCCACGCGGTTGGGAATGTAATTCAGCTCCGCCATCGCCGCTTCCACTTTTTCCCGCGTTT
TCGCAGAAACGTGGCTGGCCTGGTTCACCACGCGGGAAACGGTCTGATAAGAGACACCGGCATACTCTGC
GACATCGTATAACGTTACTGGTTTCACATTCACCACCCTGAATTGACTCTCTTCCGGGCGCTATCATGCC
ATACCGCGAAAGGTTTTGCGCCATTCGATGGTGTCCGGGATCTCGACGCTCTCCCTTATGCGACTCCTGC
ATTAGGAAGCAGCCCAGTAGTAGGTTGAGGCCGTTGAGCACCGCCGCCGCAAGGAATGGTGCATGCCGGC
ATGCCGCCCTTTCGTCTTCAAGAATTAATTCCCAATTCCCCAGGCATCAAATAAAACGAAAGGCTCAGTC
GAAAGACTGGGCCTTTCGTTTTATCTGTTGTTTGTCGGTGAACGCTCTCCTGAGTAGGACAAATCCGCCG
GGAGCGGATTTGAACGTTGCGAAGCAACGGCCCGGAGGGTGGCGGGCAGGACGCCCGCCAT
Features (pLannotate 1.2.2; 20 found; start..end, strand, type, name):
     30..116     +  terminator     rrnB T1 terminator: Escherichia coli rrnB; transcription terminator T1 from the E. coli rrnB gene
    251..269     +  promoter       T7 promoter: promoter for bacteriophage T7 RNA polymerase
    270..294     +  protein_bind   lac operator: The lac repressor binds to the lac operator to inhibit transcription in E. coli. This inhibition can be relieved by adding lactose or isopropyl-β-D-thiogalactopyranoside (IPTG). lac repressor encoded by lacI
    309..331     +  RBS            RBS: efficient ribosome binding site from bacteriophage T7 gene 10 (Olins and Rangwala, 1989)
    360..707     +  CDS            dnaB (fragment): DNAB_MYCTU - Experimental evidence at protein level: Swiss-Prot protein existence level 1. The intein is an endonuclease. From Mycobacterium tuberculosis (strain ATCC 25618 / H37Rv).
   1068..1117    +  CDS            SET1 (fragment): solubility-enhancement tag derived from T7 phage gene 10B
   1125..1172    +  terminator     T7 terminator: transcription terminator for bacteriophage T7 RNA polymerase
   1232..1336    +  promoter       AmpR promoter: bla
   1337..2197    +  CDS            AmpR: β-lactamase; bla; confers resistance to ampicillin, carbenicillin, and related antibiotics
   2239..2752    -  rep_origin     M13 ori (sequence partly withheld): M13 bacteriophage origin of replication; arrow indicates direction of (+) strand synthesis
   2863..3451    +  rep_origin     ori: high-copy-number ColE1/pMB1/pBR322/pUC origin of replication
   3628..3718    -  misc_feature   bom (fragment): basis of mobility region from pBR322
   3820..4011    -  CDS            rop: Rop protein, which maintains plasmids at low copy number; rop
   4052..4162    +  CDS            mbeC (fragment): MBEC_ECOLX - Experimental evidence at protein level: Swiss-Prot protein existence level 1. Required for efficient mobilization of ColE1 plasmid and is thus essential to promote the specific transfer of the plasmid during conjugation. Probably functions by inducing DNA bending, helping the MbeA relaxase to melt the DNA around the nic site and cleave the phosphodiester bond. Binds specifically double-stranded DNA (dsDNA) containing the ColE1 oriT but does not recognize the inverted repeat (IR). From Escherichia coli.
   4197..4519    -  CDS            TcR (fragment): tetracycline efflux protein; tet; confers resistance to tetracycline
   4534..4555    -  protein_bind   CAP binding site: CAP binding activates transcription in the presence of cAMP. E. coli catabolite activator protein
   4568..5650    -  CDS            lacI: lac repressor; lacI; The lac repressor binds to the lac operator to inhibit transcription in E. coli. This inhibition can be relieved by adding lactose or isopropyl-β-D-thiogalactopyranoside (IPTG).
   5651..5728    -  promoter       lacI promoter: lacI
   5736..5829    -  CDS            TcR (fragment): tetracycline efflux protein; tet; confers resistance to tetracycline
   5881..5967    +  terminator     rrnB T1 terminator: Escherichia coli rrnB; transcription terminator T1 from the E. coli rrnB gene
