[The description below was written by a language model from this plasmid's Addgene catalogue record and pLannotate feature annotations shown in this document.]
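Description:
pTWIN1-His6-Ssp-Htt18-90(Q18C)-22Q-P90C is a bacterial expression plasmid of about 6 kb, built on the pTWIN1 intein-fusion backbone, for producing a fragment of human huntingtin (HTT) exon 1 in E. coli. It is selected with ampicillin through the β-lactamase gene. It replicates from a ColE1/pMB1-type origin accompanied by rop, which fits the recorded low copy number. An M13 phage origin is also present, along with pBR322-derived remnants (bom, mbeC and tetracycline-resistance fragments) that are backbone relics rather than functional markers.

Expression is driven by a T7 promoter followed by a lac operator and the T7 gene 10 ribosome binding site, with a T7 terminator downstream. The plasmid-borne lacI gene supplies repressor, so transcription depends on T7 RNA polymerase in the host and is inducible with IPTG. The encoded protein carries an N-terminal His6 tag and the Ssp DnaB intein, followed by huntingtin residues 18–90. This fragment lacks the first 17 amino acids, contains a 22-glutamine repeat, and has the Q18C and P90C substitutions. The automated annotation does not label the HTT insert. It matches the intein region to a homologous mycobacterial DnaB entry, whereas the catalogue identifies it as the Ssp DnaB intein. The small "SET1" hit just before the terminator is probably an incidental match.

In pTWIN1-type designs, the His tag allows affinity capture and self-cleavage of the Ssp DnaB intein releases the downstream polypeptide, here presumably with Cys18 at its N-terminus. An N-terminal cysteine suits ligation to a separately made peptide, and the two cysteines could serve as modification sites, but the record does not state either use. The associated publication concerns the structure of monomeric huntingtin exon 1 at normal and pathological polyglutamine lengths.
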