Addgene plasmid #114603: pTWIN1-His6-Ssp-Htt18-90(Q18C)-22Q-P90C
Purpose: Bacterial expression of Htt fragment containing amino acids 18-90, with Q18C & P90C cysteine mutations and a 22 polyQ repeat
Depositing lab: Hilal Lashuel. Depositing organization: Swiss Federal Institute of Technology (EPFL). Publication: Monomeric Huntingtin Exon 1 Has Similar Overall Structural Features for Wild-Type and Pathological Polyglutamine Lengths. Warner JB 4th, Ruff KM, Tan PS, Lemke EA, Pappu RV, Lashuel HA. J Am Chem Soc. 2017 Oct 18;139(41):14456-14469. doi: 10.1021/jacs.7b06659. Epub 2017 Oct 9. PubMed 28937758.
Backbone
  Vector backbone: pTWIN1
  Backbone manufacturer: NEB
  Vector type: Bacterial Expression
Growth in bacteria
  Bacterial resistance: Ampicillin, 100 μg/mL
  Growth temperature: 30°C
  Growth strain: NEB Stable
  Copy number: Low Copy
Gene/Insert
  Gene/Insert name: Huntingtin Exon1 fragment
  Species: H. sapiens (human)
  Mutation: dNt17 (deletion of first 17 amino acids), Q18C, P90C; 22 polyQ repeat
  Entrez Gene: HTT (a.k.a. HD, IT15, LOMARS)
  Tag / fusion protein: His6-Ssp DnaB intein (N terminal on backbone)
  Cloning method: Ligation Independent Cloning
  Sequencing primers: 5′ T7; 3′ T7-Term
Terms and licenses: Academic/Nonprofit Terms; Industry Terms: Not Available to Industry
How to cite: pTWIN1-His6-Ssp-Htt18-90(Q18C)-22Q-P90C was a gift from Hilal Lashuel (Addgene plasmid # 114603 ; http://n2t.net/addgene:114603 ; RRID:Addgene_114603)
